Addgene plasmid #176625: MF81_PB-TRE3G-12x42bs-6x(BCRbs_BCRbs)-miniCMV-NLS-FKBP12F36V-BCRZFR39A-VP16-NLS-DHFR-IRES-mCherry-PEST-BGHpA
Purpose: TF A self-activation cassette in MultiFate-2.1
Depositing lab: Michael Elowitz. Depositing organization: California Institute of Technology. Publication: Synthetic multistability in mammalian cells. Zhu R, Del Rio-Salgado JM, Garcia-Ojalvo J, Elowitz MB. Science. 2022 Jan 21;375(6578):eabg9765. doi: 10.1126/science.abg9765. Epub 2022 Jan 21. PubMed 35050677.
Backbone
  Vector backbone: PiggyBac transposon system
  Backbone manufacturer: System Biosciences
  Vector type: Synthetic Biology
Growth in bacteria
  Bacterial resistance: Ampicillin, 100 μg/mL
  Growth temperature: 37°C
  Growth strain: DH5alpha
  Copy number: Unknown
Gene/Insert
  Gene/Insert name: TRE3G-12x42bs-6x(BCRbs_BCRbs)-miniCMV-NLS-FKBP12F36V-BCRZFR39A-VP16-NLS-DHFR-IRES-mCherry-PEST-BGHpA
  Species: Synthetic
  Insert size (bp): 3760
Terms and licenses: Academic/Nonprofit Terms; Industry Terms: Not Available to Industry
How to cite: MF81_PB-TRE3G-12x42bs-6x(BCRbs_BCRbs)-miniCMV-NLS-FKBP12F36V-BCRZFR39A-VP16-NLS-DHFR-IRES-mCherry-PEST-BGHpA was a gift from Michael Elowitz (Addgene plasmid # 176625 ; http://n2t.net/addgene:176625 ; RRID:Addgene_176625)
