[The description below was written by a language model from this plasmid's Addgene catalogue record and pLannotate feature annotations shown in this document.]
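Description:
MF81_PB-TRE3G-12x42bs-6x(BCRbs_BCRbs)-miniCMV-NLS-FKBP12F36V-BCRZFR39A-VP16-NLS-DHFR-IRES-mCherry-PEST-BGHpA is an 8.2 kb synthetic-biology plasmid built on a commercial PiggyBac transposon backbone, intended for transposase-mediated integration of its cargo into mammalian cell genomes. In bacteria it is maintained through a high-copy ColE1/pUC-type origin and selected with ampicillin via the β-lactamase gene. An f1 origin and remnants of a lacZα/lac promoter cloning region are also present. The automated annotation does not call the PiggyBac terminal repeats, and no mammalian selection marker is annotated.

The roughly 3.8 kb synthetic insert is the self-activation cassette for transcription factor A of the MultiFate-2.1 circuit. Its composite promoter combines Tet-responsive TRE3G elements, an array of twelve "42" binding sites and six paired BCR zinc-finger binding sites upstream of a minimal CMV promoter. It drives an engineered factor composed of nuclear localization signals, the FKBP12 F36V domain (which binds synthetic ligands that do not bind wild-type FKBP), the BCR zinc-finger DNA-binding domain carrying an R39A substitution, the VP16 activation domain and E. coli DHFR. DHFR in such fusions typically acts as a ligand-stabilized degradation domain, though the record does not state its role here. A partial FLAG match is also annotated before DHFR. Because the factor's own binding sites lie in its promoter, it can reinforce its own expression, while the TRE3G elements offer an independent doxycycline-inducible input. The "42" sites presumably respond to another circuit zinc finger, but this is not explained. An EMCV IRES links co-expression of mCherry fused to a destabilizing PEST sequence, giving a fast-turnover red readout of cassette activity, and a bGH polyadenylation signal ends the transcript. The construct is used to build synthetic multistable states in mammalian cells.
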