Features (pLannotate 1.2.2; 23 found; start..end, strand, type, name):
      1..105     -  promoter       AmpR promoter: bla
    158..586     -  rep_origin     f1 ori (sequence partly withheld): f1 bacteriophage origin of replication; arrow indicates direction of (+) strand synthesis
    591..746     -  CDS            lacZα (fragment): LacZα fragment of β-galactosidase; lacZ fragment
    748..867     +  CDS            B (fragment): PORTL_LAMBD - Experimental evidence at protein level: Swiss-Prot protein existence level 1. Forms the portal vertex of the capsid (PubMed:6228056, PubMed:6232391). This portal plays critical roles in head assembly, genome packaging, neck/tail attachment, and genome ejection (Probable). The portal protein multimerizes as a single ring-shaped homododecamer arranged around a central channel (PubMed:6232391). Binds to the terminase subunits to form the packaging machine (PubMed:7799432). From Escherichia phage lambda (Bacteriophage lambda).
   1390..1408    +  protein_bind   tet operator: tetO; bacterial operator O2 for the tetR and tetA genes tetracycline repressor TetR
   1390..1609    +  promoter       TRE3GV promoter (fragment): 3rd-generation Tet-responsive promoter that can be activated by binding of Tet-On® 3G, optimized for retroviral and lentiviral vectors
   1892..2036    +  promoter       TRE3G promoter (fragment): 3rd-generation Tet-responsive promoter that can be activated by binding of Tet-On® 3G
   2089..2409    +  CDS            DmrB: F36V mutant of FK506-binding protein FKBP12 binds synthetic ligands that do not bind wild-type FKBP
   2509..2525    +  CDS            CCR5TC (fragment): zinc-finger domain from the CCR5-224 (+) zinc-finger nuclease that recognizes the left half-site target sequence in the human CCR5 gene (Perez et al., 2008; Gross et al., 2013)
   2686..2925    +  CDS            VP16_HHV11 (fragment): Experimental evidence at protein level: Swiss-Prot protein existence level 1. May play a role in the aggregation of tegument proteins around nucleocapsids during virus morphogenesis. From Human herpesvirus 1 (strain 17) (HHV-1) (Human herpes simplex virus 1).
   2965..2985    +  CDS            FLAG (fragment): FLAG® epitope tag, followed by an enterokinase cleavage site
   2992..3465    +  CDS            folA: DYR_ECOLI - Also known as tmrA. Experimental evidence at protein level: Swiss-Prot protein existence level 1. Key enzyme in folate metabolism. Catalyzes an essential reaction for de novo glycine and purine synthesis, and for DNA precursor synthesis. From Escherichia coli (strain K12).
   3592..4054    +  misc_feature   IRES: internal ribosome entry site (IRES) of the encephalomyocarditis virus (EMCV)
   4068..4775    +  CDS            mCherry: mCherry is a basic (constitutively fluorescent) red fluorescent protein published in 2004, derived from Discosoma sp.. It is reported to be a very rapidly-maturing monomer with low acid sensitivity.
   4754..4908    +  CDS            d2EYFP (fragment): EYFP destabilized by residues 422-461 of mouse ornithine decarboxylase, giving an in vivo half-life of ~2 hours mammalian codon-optimized
   4942..5149    +  polyA_signal   bGH poly(A) signal: bovine growth hormone polyadenylation signal
   5726..6193    +  CDS            B (fragment): PORTL_LAMBD - Experimental evidence at protein level: Swiss-Prot protein existence level 1. Forms the portal vertex of the capsid (PubMed:6228056, PubMed:6232391). This portal plays critical roles in head assembly, genome packaging, neck/tail attachment, and genome ejection (Probable). The portal protein multimerizes as a single ring-shaped homododecamer arranged around a central channel (PubMed:6232391). Binds to the terminase subunits to form the packaging machine (PubMed:7799432). From Escherichia phage lambda (Bacteriophage lambda).
   6231..6247    -  protein_bind   lac operator: The lac repressor binds to the lac operator to inhibit transcription in E. coli. This inhibition can be relieved by adding lactose or isopropyl-β-D-thiogalactopyranoside (IPTG). lac repressor encoded by lacI
   6255..6285    -  promoter       lac promoter: promoter for the E. coli lac operon
   6300..6321    -  protein_bind   CAP binding site: CAP binding activates transcription in the presence of cAMP. E. coli catabolite activator protein
   6334..6426    -  CDS            lacI (fragment): lac repressor; lacI; The lac repressor binds to the lac operator to inhibit transcription in E. coli. This inhibition can be relieved by adding lactose or isopropyl-β-D-thiogalactopyranoside (IPTG).
   6609..7197    -  rep_origin     ori: high-copy-number ColE1/pMB1/pBR322/pUC origin of replication
   7368..8228    -  CDS            AmpR: β-lactamase; bla; confers resistance to ampicillin, carbenicillin, and related antibiotics
>Addgene plasmid #176625 | MF81_PB-TRE3G-12x42bs-6x(BCRbs_BCRbs)-miniCMV-NLS-FKBP12F36V-BCRZFR39A-VP16-NLS-DHFR-IRES-mCherry-PEST-BGHpA | addgene full sequence | sequence record 454352 | Addgene NGS Result
ACTCTTCCTTTTTCAATATTATTGAAGCATTTATCAGGGTTATTGTCTCATGAGCGGATACATATTTGAA
TGTATTTAGAAAAATAAACAAATAGGGGTTCCGCGCACATTTCCCCGAAAAGTGCCACCTAAATTGTAAG
CGTTAATATTTTGTTAAAATTCGCGTTAAATTTTTGTTAAATCAGCTCATTTTTTAACCAATAGGCCGAA
ATCGGCAAAATCCCTTATAAATCAAAAGAATAGACCGAGATAGGGT
[37 nt withheld, positions 257-293]
AAAGAACGTGGACTCCAACGTCAAAGG
[49 nt withheld, positions 321-369]
T
[91 nt withheld, positions 371-461]
G
[124 nt withheld, positions 463-586]
CCCATTCGCCATTCAGGCTGCGCAACTGTTGGGAAGGGCGATCGGTGCGGGCCTCTTCGCTATTACGCCA
GCTGGCGAAAGGGGGATGTGCTGCAAGGCGATTAAGTTGGGTAACGCCAGGGTTTTCCCAGTCACGACGT
TGTAAAACGACGGCCAGTGAGCGCGCCTCGTTCATTCACGTTTTTGAACCCGTGGAGGACGGGCAGACTC
GCGGTGCAAATGTGTTTTACAGCGTGATGGAGCAGATGAAGATGCTCGACACGCTGCAGAACACGCAGCT
AGATTAACCCTAGAAAGATAATCATATTGTGACGTACGTTAAAGATAATCATGTGTAAAATTGACGCATG
TGTTTTATCGGTCTGTATATCGAGGTTTATTTATTAATTTGAATAGATATTAAGTTTTATTATATTTACA
CTTACATACTAATAATAAATTCAACAAACAATTTATTTATGTTTATTTATTTATTAAAAAAAACAAAAAC
TCAAAATTTCTTCTATAAAGTAACAAAACTTTTATGAGGGACAGCCCCCCCCCAAAGCCCCCAGGGATGT
AATTACGTCCCTCCCCCGCTAGGGGGCAGCAGCGAGCCGCCCGGGGCTCCGCTCCGGTCCGGCGCTCCCC
CCGCATCCCCGAGCCGGCAGCGTGCGGGGACAGCCCGGGCACGGGGAAGGTGGCACGGGATCGCTTTCCT
CTGAACGCTTCTCGCTGCTCTTTGAGCCTGCAGACACCTGGGGGGATACGGGGAAAAGGCCTCCACGGCC
ACTAGTGGCCTCCACGGCCACAAGCTTCATATGTCCCTATCAGTGATAGAGAACGTATGAAGAGTTTACT
CCCTATCAGTGATAGAGAACGTATGCAGACTTTACTCCCTATCAGTGATAGAGAACGTATAAGGAGTTTA
CTCCCTATCAGTGATAGAGAACGTATGACCAGTTTACTCCCTATCAGTGATAGAGAACGTATCTACAGTT
TACTCCCTATCAGTGATAGAGAACGTATATCCAGTTTACTCCCGACGCTGCTGACGCTGCTGACGCTGCT
GACGCTGCTGACGCTGCTGACGCTGCTGACGCTGCTGACGCTGCTGACGCTGCTGACGCTGCTGACGCTG
CTGACGCTGCTCAATTGTCGCCGGCGGCAGAAGCCGCAGAAGCCTCTAGAGCGCAGAAGCCGCAGAAGCC
ATCGATATGCAGAAGCCGCAGAAGCCTCACGTACGCAGAAGCCGCAGAAGCCTATGACCTGCAGAAGCCG
CAGAAGCCACGTATATGCAGAAGCCGCAGAAGCCCCTAGACCGGTTGATAGAGAACGTATAAGCTTTAGG
CGTGTACGGTGGGCGCCTATAAAAGCAGAGCTCGTTTAGTGAACCGTCAGATCGCCTGGAGCAATTCCAC
AACACTTTTGTCTTATACCAACTTTCCGTACCACTTCCTACCCTCGTAAATCGACGAAGCTTCTAGGCCA
CCATGGGACCCAAGAAAAAGCGGAAGGTGTCCGGAGTGCAGGTGGAGACTATCTCCCCAGGAGACGGGCG
CACCTTCCCCAAGCGCGGCCAGACCTGCGTGGTGCACTACACCGGGATGCTTGAAGATGGAAAGAAAGTT
GATTCCTCCCGGGACAGAAACAAGCCCTTTAAGTTTATGCTAGGCAAGCAGGAGGTGATCCGAGGCTGGG
AAGAAGGGGTTGCCCAGATGAGTGTGGGTCAGAGAGCCAAACTGACTATATCTCCAGATTATGCCTATGG
TGCCACTGGGCACCCAGGCATCATCCCACCACATGCCACTCTCGTCTTCGATGTGGAGCTTCTAAAACTG
GAAGGATCCGAGCGGCCATTCCAGTGCAGAATCTGCATGCGGAACTTCTCCGACTCTCCCACACTGCGGA
GACACACCAGAACACACACAGGCGAGAAGCCCTTCCAGTGCCGGATCTGTATGGCCAACTTTTCCCAGGG
CGCCAACCTGAGAAGGCACCTGAGAACCCATACCGGCGAAAAGCCTTTTCAGTGTCGCATCTGCATGAGA
AACTTTAGCCAGGCTAACACCCTGCAGCGCCATCTGAAAACCCACACTGGCGAGAAAGGAGGCGGATCCT
CTGGCGCTCCTCCTACCGATGTGTCTCTGGGAGATGAGCTGCACCTGGACGGCGAGGATGTGGCTATGGC
TCATGCCGACGCTCTGGACGACTTCGACTTGGATATGCTCGGCGACGGCGACTCTCCTGGACCTGGCTTT
ACCCCTCATGACTCTGCCCCTTACGGCGCCCTGGATATGGCCGATTTCGAGTTCGAGCAGATGTTCACCG
ATGCTCTGGGCATCGATGAGTACGGCGGAGGCTCCCCCAAGAAAAAGCGGAAGGTGGGCTCGAGCGACTA
CAAGGACGACGACGACAAGTCGAGCATCTCCCTGATCGCTGCCCTGGCTGTGGATTACGTGATCGGAATG
GAAAACGCCATGCCATGGAACCTGCCTGCTGACCTGGCCTGGTTCAAGCGGAACACCCTGAACAAGCCCG
TGATCATGGGCAGACACACCTGGGAGTCTATCGGCAGACCTCTGCCTGGCCGGAAGAACATCATCCTGTC
CTCTCAGCCTTCCACCGACGACAGAGTGACCTGGGTCAAGTCTGTGGACGAGGCTATCGCTGCTTGTGGC
GACGTGCCAGAGATCATGGTTATCGGCGGAGGCAGAGTGATCGAGCAGTTCCTGCCTAAGGCTCAGAAGC
TGTATCTGACCCACATCGACGCCGAAGTGGAAGGCGATACCCACTTTCCTGACTACGAGCCCGACGACTG
GGAGTCCGTGTTCTCTGAGTTCCACGACGCCGATGCTCAGAACTCCCACTCCTACTGCTTCGAGATCCTG
GAGCGGAGATAGGTCGACCAGATCCCCCTCTCCCTCCCCCCCCCCTAACGTTACTGGCCGAAGCCGCTTG
GAATAAGGCCGGTGTGCGTTTGTCTATATGTTATTTTCCACCATATTGCCGTCTTTTGGCAATGTGAGGG
CCCGGAAACCTGGCCCTGTCTTCTTGACGAGCATTCCTAGGGGTCTTTCCCCTCTCGCCAAAGGAATGCA
AGGTCTGTTGAATGTCGTGAAGGAAGCAGTTCCTCTGGAAGCTTCTTGAAGACAAACAACGTCTGTAGCG
ACCCTTTGCAGGCAGCGGAACCCCCCACCTGGCGACAGGTGCCTCTGCGGCCAAAAGCCACGTGTATAAG
ATACACCTGCAAAGGCGGCACAACCCCAGTGCCACGTTGTGAGTTGGATAGTTGTGGAAAGAGTCAAATG
GCTCTCCTCAAGCGTATTCAACAAGGGGCTGAAGGATGCCCAGAAGGTACCCCATTGTATGGGATCTGAT
CTGGGGCCTCGGTGCACATGCTTTACATGTGTTTAGTCGAGGTTAAAAAAACGTCTAGGCCCCCCGAACC
ACGGGGACGTGGTTTTCCTTTGAAAAACACGATGATAATATGGCCACAACCATGGTGAGCAAGGGCGAGG
AGGATAACATGGCCATCATCAAGGAGTTCATGCGCTTCAAGGTGCACATGGAGGGCTCCGTGAACGGCCA
CGAGTTCGAGATCGAGGGCGAGGGCGAGGGCCGCCCCTACGAGGGCACCCAGACCGCCAAGCTGAAGGTG
ACCAAGGGTGGCCCCCTGCCCTTCGCCTGGGACATCCTGTCCCCTCAGTTCATGTACGGCTCCAAGGCCT
ACGTGAAGCACCCCGCCGACATCCCCGACTACTTGAAGCTGTCCTTCCCCGAGGGCTTCAAGTGGGAGCG
CGTGATGAACTTCGAGGACGGCGGCGTGGTGACCGTGACCCAGGACTCCTCCCTGCAGGACGGCGAGTTC
ATCTACAAGGTGAAGCTGCGCGGCACCAACTTCCCCTCCGACGGCCCCGTAATGCAGAAGAAGACCATGG
GCTGGGAGGCCTCCTCCGAGCGGATGTACCCCGAGGACGGCGCCCTGAAGGGCGAGATCAAGCAGAGGCT
GAAGCTGAAGGACGGCGGCCACTACGACGCTGAGGTCAAGACCACCTACAAGGCCAAGAAGCCCGTGCAG
CTGCCCGGCGCCTACAACGTCAACATCAAGTTGGACATCACCTCCCACAACGAGGACTACACCATCGTGG
AACAGTACGAACGCGCCGAGGGCCGCCACTCCACCGGCGGCATGGATGAGCTGTACAAGTCCGGCAAGCT
TAGCCATGGCTTCCCGCCGGAGGTGGAGGAGCAGGATGATGGCACGCTGCCCATGTCTTGTGCCCAGGAG
AGCGGGATGGACCGTCACCCTGCAGCCTGTGCTTCTGCTAGGATCAATGTGTGAGCTAGCGAATTCGAAT
TTAAATCGGCCTCGACTGTGCCTTCTAGTTGCCAGCCATCTGTTGTTTGCCCCTCCCCCGTGCCTTCCTT
GACCCTGGAAGGTGCCACTCCCACTGTCCTTTCCTAATAAAATGAGGAAATTGCATCGCATTGTCTGAGT
AGGTGTCATTCTATTCTGGGGGGTGGGGTGGGGCAGGACAGCAAGGGGGAGGATTGGGAAGACAATAGCA
GGCATGCTGGGGACGCGGCCGCGGGCCCATTGGTATGGCTTTTTCCCCGTATCCCCCCAGGTGTCTGCAG
GCTCAAAGAGCAGCGAGAAGCGTTCAGAGGAAAGCGATCCCGTGCCACCTTCCCCGTGCCCGGGCTGTCC
CCGCACGCTGCCGGCTCGGGGATGCGGGGGGAGCGCCGGACCGGAGCGGAGCCCCGGGCGGCTCGCTGCT
GCCCCCTAGCGGGGGAGGGACGTAATTACATCCCTGGGGGCTTTGGGGGGGGGCTGTCCCTGATATCTAT
AACAAGAAAATATATATATAATAAGTTATCACGTAAGTAGAACATGAAATAACAATATAATTATCGTATG
AGTTAAATCTTAAAAGTCACGTAAAAGATAATCATGCGTCATTTTGACTCACGCGGTCGTTATAGTTCAA
AATCAGTGACACTTACCGCATTGACAAGCACGCCTCACGGGAGCTCCAAGCGGCGACTGAGATGTCCTAA
ATGCACAGCGACGGATTCGCGCTATTTAGAAAGAGAGAGCAATATTTCAAGAATGCATGCGTCAATTTTA
CGCAGACTATCTTTCTAGGGTTAATCTAGCTGCATCAGGATCATATCGTCGGGTCTTTTTTCCGGCTCAG
TCATCGCCCAAGCTGGCGCTATCTGGGCATCGGGGAGGAAGAAGCCCGTGCCTTTTCCCGCGAGGTTGAA
GCGGCATGGAAAGAGTTTGCCGAGGATGACTGCTGCTGCATTGACGTTGAGCGAAAACGCACGTTTACCA
TGATGATTCGGGAAGGTGTGGCCATGCACGCCTTTAACGGTGAACTGTTCGTTCAGGCCACCTGGGATAC
CAGTTCGTCGCGGCTTTTCCGGACACAGTTCCGGATGGTCAGCCCGAAGCGCATCAGCAACCCGAACAAT
ACCGGCGACAGCCGGAACTGCCGTGCCGGTGTGCAGATTAATGACAGCGGTGCGGCGCTGGGATATTACG
TCAGCGAGGACGGGTATCCTGGCTGGATGCCGCAGAAATGGACATGGATACCCCGTGAGTTACCCGGCGG
GCGCGCTTGGCGTAATCATGGTCATAGCTGTTTCCTGTGTGAAATTGTTATCCGCTCACAATTCCACACA
ACATACGAGCCGGAAGCATAAAGTGTAAAGCCTGGGGTGCCTAATGAGTGAGCTAACTCACATTAATTGC
GTTGCGCTCACTGCCCGCTTTCCAGTCGGGAAACCTGTCGTGCCAGCTGCATTAATGAATCGGCCAACGC
GCGGGGAGAGGCGGTTTGCGTATTGGGCGCTCTTCCGCTTCCTCGCTCACTGACTCGCTGCGCTCGGTCG
TTCGGCTGCGGCGAGCGGTATCAGCTCACTCAAAGGCGGTAATACGGTTATCCACAGAATCAGGGGATAA
CGCAGGAAAGAACATGTGAGCAAAAGGCCAGCAAAAGGCCAGGAACCGTAAAAAGGCCGCGTTGCTGGCG
TTTTTCCATAGGCTCCGCCCCCCTGACGAGCATCACAAAAATCGACGCTCAAGTCAGAGGTGGCGAAACC
CGACAGGACTATAAAGATACCAGGCGTTTCCCCCTGGAAGCTCCCTCGTGCGCTCTCCTGTTCCGACCCT
GCCGCTTACCGGATACCTGTCCGCCTTTCTCCCTTCGGGAAGCGTGGCGCTTTCTCATAGCTCACGCTGT
AGGTATCTCAGTTCGGTGTAGGTCGTTCGCTCCAAGCTGGGCTGTGTGCACGAACCCCCCGTTCAGCCCG
ACCGCTGCGCCTTATCCGGTAACTATCGTCTTGAGTCCAACCCGGTAAGACACGACTTATCGCCACTGGC
AGCAGCCACTGGTAACAGGATTAGCAGAGCGAGGTATGTAGGCGGTGCTACAGAGTTCTTGAAGTGGTGG
CCTAACTACGGCTACACTAGAAGAACAGTATTTGGTATCTGCGCTCTGCTGAAGCCAGTTACCTTCGGAA
AAAGAGTTGGTAGCTCTTGATCCGGCAAACAAACCACCGCTGGTAGCGGTGGTTTTTTTGTTTGCAAGCA
GCAGATTACGCGCAGAAAAAAAGGATCTCAAGAAGATCCTTTGATCTTTTCTACGGGGTCTGACGCTCAG
TGGAACGAAAACTCACGTTAAGGGATTTTGGTCATGAGATTATCAAAAAGGATCTTCACCTAGATCCTTT
TAAATTAAAAATGAAGTTTTAAATCAATCTAAAGTATATATGAGTAAACTTGGTCTGACAGTTACCAATG
CTTAATCAGTGAGGCACCTATCTCAGCGATCTGTCTATTTCGTTCATCCATAGTTGCCTGACTCCCCGTC
GTGTAGATAACTACGATACGGGAGGGCTTACCATCTGGCCCCAGTGCTGCAATGATACCGCGAGACCCAC
GCTCACCGGCTCCAGATTTATCAGCAATAAACCAGCCAGCCGGAAGGGCCGAGCGCAGAAGTGGTCCTGC
AACTTTATCCGCCTCCATCCAGTCTATTAATTGTTGCCGGGAAGCTAGAGTAAGTAGTTCGCCAGTTAAT
AGTTTGCGCAACGTTGTTGCCATTGCTACAGGCATCGTGGTGTCACGCTCGTCGTTTGGTATGGCTTCAT
TCAGCTCCGGTTCCCAACGATCAAGGCGAGTTACATGATCCCCCATGTTGTGCAAAAAAGCGGTTAGCTC
CTTCGGTCCTCCGATCGTTGTCAGAAGTAAGTTGGCCGCAGTGTTATCACTCATGGTTATGGCAGCACTG
CATAATTCTCTTACTGTCATGCCATCCGTAAGATGCTTTTCTGTGACTGGTGAGTACTCAACCAAGTCAT
TCTGAGAATAGTGTATGCGGCGACCGAGTTGCTCTTGCCCGGCGTCAATACGGGATAATACCGCGCCACA
TAGCAGAACTTTAAAAGTGCTCATCATTGGAAAACGTTCTTCGGGGCGAAAACTCTCAAGGATCTTACCG
CTGTTGAGATCCAGTTCGATGTAACCCACTCGTGCACCCAACTGATCTTCAGCATCTTTTACTTTCACCA
GCGTTTCTGGGTGAGCAAAAACAGGAAGGCAAAATGCCGCAAAAAAGGGAATAAGGGCGACACGGAAATG
TTGAATACTCAT
